Addgene plasmid #24830: PH1109
Depositing lab: David Baker. Depositing organization: University of Washington. Publication: A de novo protein binding pair by computational design and directed evolution. Karanicolas J, Corn JE, Chen I, Joachimiak LA, Dym O, Peck SH, Albeck S, Unger T, Hu W, Liu G, Delbecq S, Montelione GT, Spiegel CP, Liu DR, Baker D. Mol Cell. 2011 Apr 22;42(2):250-60. Epub 2011 Mar 31. 10.1016/j.molcel.2011.03.010 PubMed 21458342.
Backbone
  Vector backbone: pET29
  Backbone manufacturer: Novagen
  Backbone size w/o insert (bp): 5370
  Vector type: Bacterial Expression
Growth in bacteria
  Bacterial resistance: Kanamycin, 50 μg/mL
  Growth temperature: 37°C
  Growth strain: DH5alpha
  Copy number: High Copy
Gene/Insert
  Gene/Insert name: PH1109
  Species: Pyrococcus horikoshii
  Insert size (bp): 453
  GenBank ID: NP_143014
  Entrez Gene: PH1109
  Tag / fusion protein: His (C terminal on backbone)
  Cloning method: Restriction Enzyme; 5′ cloning site NdeI (not destroyed); 3′ cloning site XhoI (not destroyed)
  Sequencing primers: 5′ T7
Terms and licenses: Academic/Nonprofit Terms; Industry Terms: Not Available to Industry
How to cite: PH1109 was a gift from David Baker (Addgene plasmid # 24830 ; http://n2t.net/addgene:24830 ; RRID:Addgene_24830)
