[The description below was written by a language model from this plasmid's Addgene catalogue record.]
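Description:
PH1109 is a bacterial expression plasmid built on the Novagen pET29 backbone (about 5.4 kb without insert) and carrying the PH1109 open reading frame from the hyperthermophilic archaeon Pyrococcus horikoshii. The 453 bp insert was placed between the NdeI and XhoI sites, both of which remain intact, so the coding sequence begins at the vector's start codon in the NdeI site and reads through into the backbone-encoded C-terminal His tag, which allows purification by immobilised metal affinity chromatography. The plasmid is selected with kanamycin, is listed as high copy, and is propagated in a standard cloning strain (DH5alpha).

The record does not explicitly list the promoter or any annotated features, but pET-series vectors drive expression from a T7 promoter under lac operator control, consistent with the T7 primer given for sequencing the 5′ end of the insert. Protein production from such vectors therefore requires a host that supplies T7 RNA polymerase, rather than the cloning strain used for maintenance. No feature table accompanies the entry, so details such as the origin of replication and other backbone elements can only be inferred from the pET29 designation.

The plasmid is associated with a study on creating a de novo protein binding pair through computational design and directed evolution. The record does not state what role PH1109 played in that work. As far as the record supports, the construct is intended for recombinant production and purification of His-tagged PH1109 in E. coli.
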