>Addgene plasmid #24830 | PH1109 | depositor partial sequence | sequence record 11511 | Author sequence
ATGACCCGTCCGATCGACGGTCTGACCGACGAAGACATCCGTGAAATCCTGACCCGTTACAAGAAAATCG
CGCTGGTTGGTGCGTCTCCGAAACCGGAACGTGACGCGAACATCGTTATGAAATACCTGCTGGAACACGG
TTACGACGTTTACCCGGTTAATCCGAAATACGAAGAAGTTCTGGGTCGTAAATGCTACCCGTCTGTTCTG
GACATCCCGGACAAAATCGAAGTGGTTGACCTGTTCGTTAAACCGAAACTGACCATGGAATACGTTGAAC
AGGCGATCAAAAAAGGTGCGAAAGTTGTTTGGTTCCAGTACAACACCTACAACCGTGAAGCGTCTAAAAA
AGCGGACGAAGCGGGTCTGATCATCGTTGCGAACCGTTGCATGATGCGTGAACACGAACGTCTGCTGGGT
GAAAAACTCGAGCACCACCACCACCACCACTGA
