>Addgene plasmid #24830 | PH1109 | addgene partial sequence | sequence record 30908 | 24830 with T7
AATATTTTGTTTACTTTAGAAGGAGATATACATATGACCCGTCCGATCGACGGTCTGACCGACGAAGACA
TCCGTGAAATCCTGACCCGTTACAAGAAAATCGCGCTGGTTGGTGCGTCTCCGAAACCGGAACGTGACGC
GAACATCGTTATGAAATACCTGCTGGAACACGGTTACGACGTTTACCCGGTTAATCCGAAATACGAAGAA
GTTCTGGGTCGTAAATGCTACCCGTCTGTTCTGGACATCCCGGACAAAATCGAAGTGGTTGACCTGTTCG
TTAAACCGAAACTGACCATGGAATACGTTGAACAGGCGATCAAAAAAGGTGCGAAAGTTGTTTGGTTCCA
GTACAACACCTACAACCGTGAAGCGTCTAAAAAAGCGGACGAAGCGGGTCTGATCATCGTTGCGAACCGT
TGCATGATGCGTGAACACGAACGTCTGCTGGGTGAAAAACTCGAGCACCACCACCACCACCACTGAGATC
CGGCTGCT
